Addgene plasmid #43738: IV-ACT
Depositing lab: Chad Cowan & Kiran Musunuru. Depositing organization: Harvard University. Publication: A TALEN Genome-Editing System for Generating Human Stem Cell-Based Disease Models. Ding Q, Lee YK, Schaefer EA, Peters DT, Veres A, Kim K, Kuperwasser N, Motola DL, Meissner TB, Hendriks WT, Trevisan M, Gupta RM, Moisan A, Banks E, Friesen M, Schinzel RT, Xia F, Tang A, Xia Y, Figueroa E, Wann A, Ahfeldt T, Daheron L, Zhang F, Rubin LL, Peng LF, Chung RT, Musunuru K, Cowan CA. Cell Stem Cell. 2012 Dec 12. pii: S1934-5909(12)00645-5. doi: 10.1016/j.stem.2012.11.011. PubMed 23246482.
Backbone
  Vector backbone: pCRII-TOPO
  Backbone manufacturer: Invitrogen
  Backbone size w/o insert (bp): 3973
  Vector type: Bacterial Cloning
Growth in bacteria
  Bacterial resistance: Ampicillin and Kanamycin, 100 & 50 μg/mL
  Growth temperature: 37°C
  Growth strain: Top10
  Copy number: High Copy
Gene/Insert
  Gene/Insert name: IV-ACT
  Species: Synthetic
  Insert size (bp): 279
  Cloning method: TOPO Cloning
  Sequencing primers: 5′ T7; 3′ M13-rev
Terms and licenses: Academic/Nonprofit Terms; Industry Terms: Not Available to Industry
How to cite: IV-ACT was a gift from Chad Cowan & Kiran Musunuru (Addgene plasmid # 43738 ; http://n2t.net/addgene:43738 ; RRID:Addgene_43738)
