[The description below was written by a language model from this plasmid's Addgene catalogue record.]
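Description:
IV-ACT is a small bacterial cloning plasmid built on the commercial pCRII-TOPO backbone (about 4 kb without insert), into which a 279 bp synthetic fragment, also named IV-ACT, was introduced by TOPO cloning. It is a high-copy plasmid maintained in E. coli and carries both ampicillin and kanamycin resistance, as is standard for this backbone, so either or both antibiotics can be used for selection. The listed sequencing primers, T7 on the 5′ side and M13 reverse on the 3′ side, reflect the standard priming sites that flank the TOPO insertion site and allow the insert to be read from either end. The vector is classed purely as a cloning vehicle. The record describes no mammalian promoter, reporter, tag or viral element, so the plasmid serves as a storage and source clone for its insert and not as an expression construct.

The record does not state what the synthetic insert encodes. The associated publication describes a TALEN genome-editing system for generating human stem cell-based disease models, so the plasmid belongs to that toolkit. The insert size and the name, a Roman numeral followed by three nucleotide letters, would be consistent with a pre-assembled block of TALE repeat units specifying a three-base stretch at a defined position in a modular assembly scheme. This reading is an inference from the naming and context, not something stated in the catalogue fields. No feature table was provided, so the internal organisation of the insert and any flanking restriction sites used for assembly cannot be described here.
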