>Addgene plasmid #43738 | IV-ACT | depositor partial sequence | sequence record 59003 | IV-ACT sequence 279 bps
CGTCTCGACTCACCCCAGAGCAGGTCGTGGCAATCGCCTCCAACATTGGCGGGAAACAGGCACTCGAGAC
TGTCCAGCGCCTGCTTCCCGTGCTGTGCCAAGCGCACGGCCTCACCCCAGAGCAGGTCGTGGCGATCGCA
AGCCACGACGGAGGAAAGCAAGCCTTGGAAACAGTACAGAGGCTGTTGCCTGTGCTGTGCCAAGCGCACG
GATTAACCCCAGAGCAGGTCGTGGCCATTGCCTCGAATGGAGGGGGCAGACCCGCACTGGAGAGAGACG
