>Addgene plasmid #43738 | IV-ACT | addgene partial sequence | sequence record 62218 | M13-F20 5'-TGTAAAACGACGGCCAGT-3'
CTATAGGGCGAATTGGGCCCTCTAGATGCATGCTCGAGCGGCCGCCAGTGTGATGGATATCTGCAGAATT
CGCCCTTATATAGATGCCGTCCTAGCGCGTCTCGACTCACCCCAGAGCAGGTCGTGGCAATCGCCTCCAA
CATTGGCGGGAAACAGGCACTCGAGACTGTCCAGCGCCTGCTTCCCGTGCTGTGCCAAGCGCACGGCCTC
ACCCCAGAGCAGGTCGTGGCGATCGCAAGCCACGACGGAGGAAAGCAAGCCTTGGAAACAGTACAGAGGC
TGTTGCCTGTGCTGTGCCAAGCGCACGGATTAACCCCAGAGCAGGTCGTGGCCATTGCCTCGAATGGAGG
GGGCAGACCCGCACTGGAGAGAGACGTGGGCACAGGAAAGATACTTAAGGGCGAATTCCAGCACACTGGC
GGCCGTTACTAGTGGATCCGAGCTCGGTACCAAGCTTGATGCATAGCTTGAGTATTCTATAGTGTCACCT
AAATAGCTTGGCGTAATCATGGTCATAGCTGTTTCCTGTGTGAAATTGTTATCCGCTCACAATTCCACAC
AACATACGAGCCGGAAGCATAAAGTGTAAAGCCTGGGGTGCCTAATGAGTGAGCTAACTCACATTAATTG
CGTTGCGCTCACTGCCCGCTTTCCAGTCGGGAAACCTGTCGTGCCAGCTGCATTAATGAATCGGCCAACG
CGCGGGGAGAGGCGGTTTGCGTATTGGGCGCTCTTCCGCTTCCTCGCTCACTGACTCGCTGCGCTCGGTC
GTTCGGCTGCGGCGAGCGGTATCAGCTCACTCAAAGGCGGTAATACGGTTATCCACAGAATCAGGGGATA
ACGCAGGAAAGAACATGTGAGCAAAAGGCCAGCAAAAGGCCAGGAACCGTAAAAAGGCCGCG
